Addgene plasmid #155010: pcDNA-GFP-EBA175-Flag(E1418K/A1419R/S1421R/P1424Q/Y1426S)
Purpose: Expresses N-terminally GFP-tagged and C-terminally Flag-tagged EBA175 E1418K/A1419R/S1421R/P1424Q/Y1426S variant (residues 1284-1462) from pcDNA3.1
Depositing lab: Sinisa Urban. Depositing organization: Johns Hopkins University and School of Medicine. Publication: Designed Parasite-Selective Rhomboid Inhibitors Block Invasion and Clear Blood-Stage Malaria. Gandhi S, Baker RP, Cho S, Stanchev S, Strisovsky K, Urban S. Cell Chem Biol. 2020 Aug 31. pii: S2451-9456(20)30333-0. doi: 10.1016/j.chembiol.2020.08.011. PubMed 32888502.
Backbone
  Vector backbone: pcDNA3.1
  Backbone manufacturer: Invitrogen
  Backbone size w/o insert (bp): 5500
  Total vector size (bp): 6040
  Vector type: Mammalian Expression
Growth in bacteria
  Bacterial resistance: Ampicillin, 100 μg/mL
  Growth temperature: 37°C
  Growth strain: DH5alpha
  Copy number: High Copy
Gene/Insert
  Gene/Insert name: PfEBA175
  Species: Synthetic
  Insert size (bp): 537
  Mutation: E1418K/A1419R/S1421/P1424Q/Y1426S; insert codes for EBA175 residues 1284 to 1462
  Promoter: CMV
  Tag / fusion protein: signal peptide (residues 1 to 32) from TGF alpha (N terminal on insert); GFP (N terminal on insert); Flag (C terminal on insert)
  Cloning method: Restriction Enzyme; 5′ cloning site BamHI (not destroyed); 3′ cloning site NotI (not destroyed)
  Sequencing primers: 5′ T7 forward; 3′ BGH reverse
Terms and licenses: Academic/Nonprofit Terms; Industry Terms: Not Available to Industry
How to cite: pcDNA-GFP-EBA175-Flag(E1418K/A1419R/S1421R/P1424Q/Y1426S) was a gift from Sinisa Urban (Addgene plasmid # 155010 ; http://n2t.net/addgene:155010 ; RRID:Addgene_155010)
