[The description below was written by a language model from this plasmid's Addgene catalogue record and pLannotate feature annotations shown in this document.]
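Description:
pcDNA-GFP-EBA175-Flag(E1418K/A1419R/S1421R/P1424Q/Y1426S) is a mammalian expression plasmid built on the pcDNA3.1 backbone. It is propagated in E. coli through a high-copy ColE1/pUC-type origin with ampicillin selection (AmpR under its own bla promoter). It also carries an f1 origin and an SV40 promoter-driven neomycin phosphotransferase cassette with an SV40 polyadenylation signal, which would allow G418 selection in mammalian cells. The catalogue lists a total size of about 6.0 kb, whereas the sequenced record is 6,785 nt. The stated figure probably does not count the signal peptide and GFP portions of the fusion.

The expression cassette uses the CMV enhancer and immediate-early promoter, with a T7 promoter just upstream of the coding region, and ends in the bGH polyadenylation signal. The open reading frame begins with the signal peptide of human TGF-alpha (residues 1 to 32), which directs the protein into the secretory pathway. EGFP follows, and then a synthetic fragment encoding residues 1284 to 1462 of the Plasmodium falciparum erythrocyte-binding antigen EBA175, cloned between BamHI and NotI. A C-terminal Flag tag is recorded in the catalogue but was not called in the feature table. The EBA175 segment carries five substitutions: E1418K, A1419R, S1421R, P1424Q and Y1426S. The mutation field omits the replacement residue at position 1421, but the plasmid name and purpose line both give arginine.

The dual tags let both ends of the protein be followed separately. The associated publication concerns parasite-selective rhomboid protease inhibitors in malaria, so the construct most likely serves as a variant EBA175 substrate in cell-based cleavage assays. The record does not state the specific effect intended for the mutations.
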