Features (pLannotate 1.2.2; 22 found; start..end, strand, type, name):
     28..80      -  misc_feature   bom (fragment): basis of mobility region from pBR322
    235..614     +  enhancer       CMV enhancer: human cytomegalovirus immediate early enhancer
    615..818     +  promoter       CMV promoter: human cytomegalovirus (CMV) immediate early promoter
    814..847     +  LTR            5' LTR (truncated) (fragment): truncated 5' long terminal repeat (LTR) from HIV-1
    863..881     +  promoter       T7 promoter: promoter for bacteriophage T7 RNA polymerase
    920..1009    +  CDS            TGFA (fragment): TGFA_HUMAN - Experimental evidence at protein level: Swiss-Prot protein existence level 1. TGF alpha is a mitogenic polypeptide that is able to bind to the EGF receptor/EGFR and to act synergistically with TGF beta to promote anchorage-independent cell proliferation in soft agar. From Homo sapiens (Human).
   1016..1732    +  CDS            EGFP: EGFP is a basic (constitutively fluorescent) green fluorescent protein published in 1996, derived from Aequorea victoria. It is reported to be a rapidly-maturing weak dimer with moderate acid sensitivity.
   1715..2188    +  CDS            EBA1_PLAFC (fragment): Experimental evidence at protein level: Swiss-Prot protein existence level 1. Binds to host erythrocytes; may act as bridge between erythrocytes and merozoites. From Plasmodium falciparum (isolate Camp / Malaysia).
   2382..2606    +  polyA_signal   bGH poly(A) signal: bovine growth hormone polyadenylation signal
   2610..2631    +  promoter       SV40 promoter (fragment): SV40 enhancer and early promoter
   2652..3080    +  rep_origin     f1 ori (sequence partly withheld): f1 bacteriophage origin of replication; arrow indicates direction of (+) strand synthesis
   3094..3423    +  promoter       SV40 promoter: SV40 enhancer and early promoter
   3490..4281    +  CDS            neo: KKA2_KLEPN - Also known as kan, nptII. Experimental evidence at protein level: Swiss-Prot protein existence level 1. Resistance to kanamycin, neomycin, paromomycin, ribostamycin, butirosin and gentamicin B. From Klebsiella pneumoniae.
   4305..4463    +  CDS            ble (fragment): BLE_KLEPN - Experimental evidence at protein level: Swiss-Prot protein existence level 1. Binding protein with a strong affinity to the bleomycin family of antibiotics. Binds to CL990; an antimitotic-antibiotic compound. From Klebsiella pneumoniae.
   4458..4579    +  polyA_signal   SV40 poly(A) signal: SV40 polyadenylation signal
   4652..4668    -  protein_bind   lac operator: The lac repressor binds to the lac operator to inhibit transcription in E. coli. This inhibition can be relieved by adding lactose or isopropyl-β-D-thiogalactopyranoside (IPTG). lac repressor encoded by lacI
   4676..4706    -  promoter       lac promoter: promoter for the E. coli lac operon
   4721..4742    -  protein_bind   CAP binding site: CAP binding activates transcription in the presence of cAMP. E. coli catabolite activator protein
   4755..4847    -  CDS            lacI (fragment): lac repressor; lacI; The lac repressor binds to the lac operator to inhibit transcription in E. coli. This inhibition can be relieved by adding lactose or isopropyl-β-D-thiogalactopyranoside (IPTG).
   5030..5618    -  rep_origin     ori: high-copy-number ColE1/pMB1/pBR322/pUC origin of replication
   5789..6649    -  CDS            AmpR: β-lactamase; bla; confers resistance to ampicillin, carbenicillin, and related antibiotics
   6650..6754    -  promoter       AmpR promoter: bla
>Addgene plasmid #155010 | pcDNA-GFP-EBA175-Flag(E1418K/A1419R/S1421R/P1424Q/Y1426S) | addgene full sequence | sequence record 309784 | Addgene NGS Result
GACGGATCGGGAGATCTCCCGATCCCCTATGGTGCACTCTCAGTACAATCTGCTCTGATGCCGCATAGTT
AAGCCAGTATCTGCTCCCTGCTTGTGTGTTGGAGGTCGCTGAGTAGTGCGCGAGCAAAATTTAAGCTACA
ACAAGGCAAGGCTTGACCGACAATTGCATGAAGAATCTGCTTAGGGTTAGGCGTTTTGCGCTGCTTCGCG
ATGTACGGGCCAGATATACGCGTTGACATTGATTATTGACTAGTTATTAATAGTAATCAATTACGGGGTC
ATTAGTTCATAGCCCATATATGGAGTTCCGCGTTACATAACTTACGGTAAATGGCCCGCCTGGCTGACCG
CCCAACGACCCCCGCCCATTGACGTCAATAATGACGTATGTTCCCATAGTAACGCCAATAGGGACTTTCC
ATTGACGTCAATGGGTGGAGTATTTACGGTAAACTGCCCACTTGGCAGTACATCAAGTGTATCATATGCC
AAGTACGCCCCCTATTGACGTCAATGACGGTAAATGGCCCGCCTGGCATTATGCCCAGTACATGACCTTA
TGGGACTTTCCTACTTGGCAGTACATCTACGTATTAGTCATCGCTATTACCATGGTGATGCGGTTTTGGC
AGTACATCAATGGGCGTGGATAGCGGTTTGACTCACGGGGATTTCCAAGTCTCCACCCCATTGACGTCAA
TGGGAGTTTGTTTTGGCACCAAAATCAACGGGACTTTCCAAAATGTCGTAACAACTCCGCCCCATTGACG
CAAATGGGCGGTAGGCGTGTACGGTGGGAGGTCTATATAAGCAGAGCTCTCTGGCTAACTAGAGAACCCA
CTGCTTACTGGCTTATCGAAATTAATACGACTCACTATAGGGAGACCCAAGCTGGCTAGCGTTTAAACTT
AAGCTTACCATGGTCCCCTCGGCTGGACAGCTCGCCCTGTTCGCTCTGGGTATTGTGTTGGCTGCGTGCC
AGGCCTTGGAGAACAGCACGTCCCCGCTGCGTACGATGGTGAGCAAGGGCGAGGAGCTGTTCACCGGGGT
GGTGCCCATCCTGGTCGAGCTGGACGGCGACGTAAACGGCCACAAGTTCAGCGTGTCCGGCGAGGGCGAG
GGCGATGCCACCTACGGCAAGCTGACCCTGAAGTTCATCTGCACCACCGGCAAGCTGCCCGTGCCCTGGC
CCACCCTCGTGACCACCCTGACCTACGGCGTGCAGTGCTTCAGCCGCTACCCCGACCACATGAAGCAGCA
CGACTTCTTCAAGTCCGCCATGCCCGAAGGCTACGTCCAGGAGCGCACCATCTTCTTCAAGGACGACGGC
AACTACAAGACCCGCGCCGAGGTGAAGTTCGAGGGCGACACCCTGGTGAACCGCATCGAGCTGAAGGGCA
TCGACTTCAAGGAGGACGGCAACATCCTGGGGCACAAGCTGGAGTACAACTACAACAGCCACAACGTCTA
TATCATGGCCGACAAGCAGAAGAACGGCATCAAGGTGAACTTCAAGATCCGCCACAACATCGAGGACGGC
AGCGTGCAGCTCGCCGACCACTACCAGCAGAACACCCCCATCGGCGACGGCCCCGTGCTGCTGCCCGACA
ACCACTACCTGAGCACCCAGTCCGCCCTGAGCAAAGACCCCAACGAGAAGCGCGATCACATGGTCCTGCT
GGAGTTCGTGACCGCCGCCGGGATCACTCTCGGCATGGACGAGCTGTACAAGTCCGGCCGGACTCAGGGA
GCAGAATTCTCAGGATCCCATAGCCATCATGGTAATCGTCAGGATCGTGGTGGTAATAGCGGTAATGTGC
TGAATATGCGCAGCAACAATAACAACTTCAACAATATCCCGAGCCGCTATAATCTGTATGATAAGAAACT
GGATCTGGATCTGTATGAAAATCGCAATGATAGCACCACCAAAGAACTGATTAAAAAACTGGCCGAGATC
AATAAGTGCGAAAATGAAATTAGCGTGAAATATTGCGATCACATGATTCATGAAGAAATTCCGCTGAAAA
CCTGCACCAAAGAAAAGACCCGTAATCTGTGTTGTGCAGTGAGCGATTATTGCATGAGCTATTTTACCTA
TGATAGCGAAGAATATTACAACTGCACCAAACGCGAATTTGATGATCCGAGCTATACCTGCTTTCGTAAA
AAGCGATTTCGCAGCATGCAGTATTCTGCCGGTGCCGGTGTTCTGTTCATCATTCTGGTGATTCTGGGTG
CAAGCCAGGCAAAATATCAGCGCCTGGAGAAAATCAACAAGAACAAGATTGAGAAAAACGTGAATGATTA
CAAGGACGATGACGATAAGTAGGCGGCCGCATAATCTAGAGGGCCCGTTTAAACCCGCTGATCAGCCTCG
ACTGTGCCTTCTAGTTGCCAGCCATCTGTTGTTTGCCCCTCCCCCGTGCCTTCCTTGACCCTGGAAGGTG
CCACTCCCACTGTCCTTTCCTAATAAAATGAGGAAATTGCATCGCATTGTCTGAGTAGGTGTCATTCTAT
TCTGGGGGGTGGGGTGGGGCAGGACAGCAAGGGGGAGGATTGGGAAGACAATAGCAGGCATGCTGGGGAT
GCGGTGGGCTCTATGGCTTCTGAGGCGGAAAGAACCAGCTGGGGCTCTAGGGGGTATCCCC
[124 nt withheld, positions 2652-2775]
C
[91 nt withheld, positions 2777-2867]
A
[49 nt withheld, positions 2869-2917]
CCTTTGACGTTGGAGTCCACGTTCTTT
[37 nt withheld, positions 2945-2981]
ACCCTATCTCGGTCTATTCTTTTGATTTATAAGGGATTTTGCCGATTTCGGCCTATTGGTTAAAAAATGA
GCTGATTTAACAAAAATTTAACGCGAATTAATTCTGTGGAATGTGTGTCAGTTAGGGTGTGGAAAGTCCC
CAGGCTCCCCAGCAGGCAGAAGTATGCAAAGCATGCATCTCAATTAGTCAGCAACCAGGTGTGGAAAGTC
CCCAGGCTCCCCAGCAGGCAGAAGTATGCAAAGCATGCATCTCAATTAGTCAGCAACCATAGTCCCGCCC
CTAACTCCGCCCATCCCGCCCCTAACTCCGCCCAGTTCCGCCCATTCTCCGCCCCATGGCTGACTAATTT
TTTTTATTTATGCAGAGGCCGAGGCCGCCTCTGCCTCTGAGCTATTCCAGAAGTAGTGAGGAGGCTTTTT
TGGAGGCCTAGGCTTTTGCAAAAAGCTCCCGGGAGCTTGTATATCCATTTTCGGATCTGATCAAGAGACA
GGATGAGGATCGTTTCGCATGATTGAACAAGATGGATTGCACGCAGGTTCTCCGGCCGCTTGGGTGGAGA
GGCTATTCGGCTATGACTGGGCACAACAGACAATCGGCTGCTCTGATGCCGCCGTGTTCCGGCTGTCAGC
GCAGGGGCGCCCGGTTCTTTTTGTCAAGACCGACCTGTCCGGTGCCCTGAATGAACTGCAGGACGAGGCA
GCGCGGCTATCGTGGCTGGCCACGACGGGCGTTCCTTGCGCAGCTGTGCTCGACGTTGTCACTGAAGCGG
GAAGGGACTGGCTGCTATTGGGCGAAGTGCCGGGGCAGGATCTCCTGTCATCTCACCTTGCTCCTGCCGA
GAAAGTATCCATCATGGCTGATGCAATGCGGCGGCTGCATACGCTTGATCCGGCTACCTGCCCATTCGAC
CACCAAGCGAAACATCGCATCGAGCGAGCACGTACTCGGATGGAAGCCGGTCTTGTCGATCAGGATGATC
TGGACGAAGAGCATCAGGGGCTCGCGCCAGCCGAACTGTTCGCCAGGCTCAAGGCGCGCATGCCCGACGG
CGAGGATCTCGTCGTGACCCATGGCGATGCCTGCTTGCCGAATATCATGGTGGAAAATGGCCGCTTTTCT
GGATTCATCGACTGTGGCCGGCTGGGTGTGGCGGACCGCTATCAGGACATAGCGTTGGCTACCCGTGATA
TTGCTGAAGAGCTTGGCGGCGAATGGGCTGACCGCTTCCTCGTGCTTTACGGTATCGCCGCTCCCGATTC
GCAGCGCATCGCCTTCTATCGCCTTCTTGACGAGTTCTTCTGAGCGGGACTCTGGGGTTCGAAATGACCG
ACCAAGCGACGCCCAACCTGCCATCACGAGATTTCGATTCCACCGCCGCCTTCTATGAAAGGTTGGGCTT
CGGAATCGTTTTCCGGGACGCCGGCTGGATGATCCTCCAGCGCGGGGATCTCATGCTGGAGTTCTTCGCC
CACCCCAACTTGTTTATTGCAGCTTATAATGGTTACAAATAAAGCAATAGCATCACAAATTTCACAAATA
AAGCATTTTTTTCACTGCATTCTAGTTGTGGTTTGTCCAAACTCATCAATGTATCTTATCATGTCTGTAT
ACCGTCGACCTCTAGCTAGAGCTTGGCGTAATCATGGTCATAGCTGTTTCCTGTGTGAAATTGTTATCCG
CTCACAATTCCACACAACATACGAGCCGGAAGCATAAAGTGTAAAGCCTGGGGTGCCTAATGAGTGAGCT
AACTCACATTAATTGCGTTGCGCTCACTGCCCGCTTTCCAGTCGGGAAACCTGTCGTGCCAGCTGCATTA
ATGAATCGGCCAACGCGCGGGGAGAGGCGGTTTGCGTATTGGGCGCTCTTCCGCTTCCTCGCTCACTGAC
TCGCTGCGCTCGGTCGTTCGGCTGCGGCGAGCGGTATCAGCTCACTCAAAGGCGGTAATACGGTTATCCA
CAGAATCAGGGGATAACGCAGGAAAGAACATGTGAGCAAAAGGCCAGCAAAAGGCCAGGAACCGTAAAAA
GGCCGCGTTGCTGGCGTTTTTCCATAGGCTCCGCCCCCCTGACGAGCATCACAAAAATCGACGCTCAAGT
CAGAGGTGGCGAAACCCGACAGGACTATAAAGATACCAGGCGTTTCCCCCTGGAAGCTCCCTCGTGCGCT
CTCCTGTTCCGACCCTGCCGCTTACCGGATACCTGTCCGCCTTTCTCCCTTCGGGAAGCGTGGCGCTTTC
TCATAGCTCACGCTGTAGGTATCTCAGTTCGGTGTAGGTCGTTCGCTCCAAGCTGGGCTGTGTGCACGAA
CCCCCCGTTCAGCCCGACCGCTGCGCCTTATCCGGTAACTATCGTCTTGAGTCCAACCCGGTAAGACACG
ACTTATCGCCACTGGCAGCAGCCACTGGTAACAGGATTAGCAGAGCGAGGTATGTAGGCGGTGCTACAGA
GTTCTTGAAGTGGTGGCCTAACTACGGCTACACTAGAAGAACAGTATTTGGTATCTGCGCTCTGCTGAAG
CCAGTTACCTTCGGAAAAAGAGTTGGTAGCTCTTGATCCGGCAAACAAACCACCGCTGGTAGCGGTGGTT
TTTTTGTTTGCAAGCAGCAGATTACGCGCAGAAAAAAAGGATCTCAAGAAGATCCTTTGATCTTTTCTAC
GGGGTCTGACGCTCAGTGGAACGAAAACTCACGTTAAGGGATTTTGGTCATGAGATTATCAAAAAGGATC
TTCACCTAGATCCTTTTAAATTAAAAATGAAGTTTTAAATCAATCTAAAGTATATATGAGTAAACTTGGT
CTGACAGTTACCAATGCTTAATCAGTGAGGCACCTATCTCAGCGATCTGTCTATTTCGTTCATCCATAGT
TGCCTGACTCCCCGTCGTGTAGATAACTACGATACGGGAGGGCTTACCATCTGGCCCCAGTGCTGCAATG
ATACCGCGAGACCCACGCTCACCGGCTCCAGATTTATCAGCAATAAACCAGCCAGCCGGAAGGGCCGAGC
GCAGAAGTGGTCCTGCAACTTTATCCGCCTCCATCCAGTCTATTAATTGTTGCCGGGAAGCTAGAGTAAG
TAGTTCGCCAGTTAATAGTTTGCGCAACGTTGTTGCCATTGCTACAGGCATCGTGGTGTCACGCTCGTCG
TTTGGTATGGCTTCATTCAGCTCCGGTTCCCAACGATCAAGGCGAGTTACATGATCCCCCATGTTGTGCA
AAAAAGCGGTTAGCTCCTTCGGTCCTCCGATCGTTGTCAGAAGTAAGTTGGCCGCAGTGTTATCACTCAT
GGTTATGGCAGCACTGCATAATTCTCTTACTGTCATGCCATCCGTAAGATGCTTTTCTGTGACTGGTGAG
TACTCAACCAAGTCATTCTGAGAATAGTGTATGCGGCGACCGAGTTGCTCTTGCCCGGCGTCAATACGGG
ATAATACCGCGCCACATAGCAGAACTTTAAAAGTGCTCATCATTGGAAAACGTTCTTCGGGGCGAAAACT
CTCAAGGATCTTACCGCTGTTGAGATCCAGTTCGATGTAACCCACTCGTGCACCCAACTGATCTTCAGCA
TCTTTTACTTTCACCAGCGTTTCTGGGTGAGCAAAAACAGGAAGGCAAAATGCCGCAAAAAAGGGAATAA
GGGCGACACGGAAATGTTGAATACTCATACTCTTCCTTTTTCAATATTATTGAAGCATTTATCAGGGTTA
TTGTCTCATGAGCGGATACATATTTGAATGTATTTAGAAAAATAAACAAATAGGGGTTCCGCGCACATTT
CCCCGAAAAGTGCCACCTGACGTC
